>Addgene plasmid #89050 | pTE4254 | addgene full sequence | sequence record 176333 | Addgene NGS Result
ATGCTAGTTGGCGCGTTGACATTGATTATTGACTAGTTATTAATAGTAATCAATTACGGGGTCATTAGTT
CATAGCCCATATATGGAGTTCCGCGTTACATAACTTACGGTAAATGGCCCGCCTGGCTGACCGCCCAACG
ACCCCCGCCCATTGACGTCAATAATGACGTATGTTCCCATAGTAACGCCAATAGGGACTTTCCATTGACG
TCAATGGGTGGAGTATTTACGGTAAACTGCCCACTTGGCAGTACATCAAGTGTATCATATGCCAAGTACG
CCCCCTATTGACGTCAATGACGGTAAATGGCCCGCCTGGCATTATGCCCAGTACATGACCTTATGGGACT
TTCCTACTTGGCAGTACATCTACGTATTAGTCATCGCTATTACCATGGTGATGCGGTTTTGGCAGTACAT
CAATGGGCGTGGATAGCGGTTTGACTCACGGGGATTTCCAAGTCTCCACCCCATTGACGTCAATGGGAGT
TTGTTTTGGCACCAAAATCAACGGGACTTTCCAAAATGTCGTAACAACTCCGCCCCATTGACGCAAATGG
GCGGTAGGCGTGTACGGTGGGAGGTCTATATAAGCAGAGCTCGTTTAGTGAACCGTCAGATCGCCTGGGA
TCCCCATCCACGCTGTTTTGACCTCCATAGAAGACACCGGGACCGATCCAGCCTCCGGACTCTAGAGGAT
CGAACCCTTGCCACCATGAGCGACCTGGTGCTGGGCCTGGACATCGGCATCGGCAGCGTGGGCGTGGGCA
TCCTGAACAAGGTGACCGGCGAGATCATCCACAAGAACAGTCGCATCTTCCCTGCTGCTCAGGCTGAGAA
CAACCTGGTGCGCCGCACCAACCGCCAGGGTCGCCGGCTTGCTCGCCGCAAGAAGCACCGGCGCGTGCGC
CTGAACCGCCTGTTCGAGGAGAGCGGCCTGATCACCGACTTCACCAAGATCAGCATCAACCTGAACCCCT
ACCAGCTGCGCGTGAAGGGCCTGACCGACGAGCTGAGCAACGAGGAGCTGTTCATCGCCCTGAAGAACAT
GGTGAAGCACCGCGGCATCAGCTACCTGGACGACGCCAGCGACGACGGCAACAGCAGCGTGGGCGACTAC
GCCCAGATCGTGAAGGAGAACAGCAAGCAGCTGGAGACCAAGACCCCCGGCCAGATCCAGCTGGAGCGCT
ACCAGACCTACGGCCAGCTGCGCGGCGACTTCACCGTGGAGAAGGACGGCAAGAAGCACCGCCTGATCAA
CGTGTTCCCCACCAGCGCCTACCGCAGCGAGGCCCTGCGCATCCTGCAGACCCAGCAGGAGTTCAACCCC
CAGATCACCGACGAGTTCATCAACCGCTACCTGGAGATCCTGACCGGCAAGCGCAAGTACTACCACGGCC
CCGGCAACGAGAAGAGCCGCACCGACTACGGCCGCTACCGCACCAGCGGCGAGACCCTGGACAACATCTT
CGGCATCCTGATCGGCAAGTGCACCTTCTACCCCGACGAGTTCCGCGCCGCCAAGGCCAGCTACACCGCC
CAGGAGTTCAACCTGCTGAACGACCTGAACAACCTGACCGTGCCCACCGAGACCAAGAAGCTGAGCAAGG
AGCAGAAGAACCAGATCATCAACTACGTGAAGAACGAGAAGGCCATGGGCCCCGCCAAGCTGTTCAAGTA
CATCGCCAAGCTGCTGAGCTGCGACGTGGCCGACATCAAGGGCTACCGCATCGACAAGAGCGGCAAGGCC
GAGATCCACACCTTCGAGGCCTACCGCAAGATGAAGACCCTGGAGACCCTGGACATCGAGCAGATGGACC
GAGAGACCCTGGACAAGCTGGCCTACGTGCTGACCCTGAACACCGAGCGCGAGGGCATCCAGGAGGCCCT
GGAGCACGAGTTCGCCGACGGCAGCTTCAGCCAGAAGCAGGTGGACGAGCTGGTGCAGTTCCGCAAGGCC
AACAGCAGCATCTTCGGCAAGGGCTGGCACAACTTCAGCGTGAAGCTGATGATGGAGCTGATCCCCGAGC
TGTACGAGACCAGCGAGGAGCAGATGACCATCCTGACCCGCCTGGGCAAGCAGAAGACCACCAGCAGCAG
CAACAAGACCAAGTACATCGACGAGAAGCTGCTGACCGAGGAGATCTACAACCCCGTGGTGGCCAAGAGC
GTGCGCCAGGCCATCAAGATCGTGAACGCCGCCATCAAGGAGTACGGCGACTTCGACAACATCGTGATCG
AGATGGCCCGCGAGACCAACGAGGACGACGAGAAGAAGGCCATCCAGAAGATCCAGAAGGCCAACAAGGA
CGAGAAGGACGCCGCCATGCTGAAGGCCGCCAACCAGTACAACGGCAAGGCCGAGCTGCCCCACAGCGTG
TTCCACGGCCACAAGCAGCTGGCCACCAAGATCCGCCTGTGGCACCAGCAGGGCGAGCGCTGCCTGTACA
CCGGCAAGACCATCAGCATCCACGACCTGATCAACAACAGCAACCAGTTCGAGGTGGACCACATCCTGCC
CCTGAGCATCACCTTCGACGACAGCCTGGCCAACAAGGTGCTGGTGTACGCCACCGCCAACCAGGAGAAG
GGCCAGCGCACCCCCTACCAGGCCCTGGACAGCATGGACGACGCCTGGAGCTTCCGCGAGCTGAAGGCCT
TCGTGCGCGAGAGCAAGACCCTGAGCAACAAGAAGAAGGAGTACCTGCTGACCGAGGAGGACATCAGCAA
GTTCGACGTGCGCAAGAAGTTCATCGAGCGCAACCTGGTGGACACCCTCTACGCCAGCCGCGTGGTGCTG
AACGCCCTGCAGGAGCACTTCCGCGCCCACAAGATCGACACCAAGGTGAGCGTGGTGCGCGGCCAGTTCA
CCAGCCAGCTGCGCCGCCACTGGGGCATCGAGAAGACCCGCGACACCTACCACCACCACGCCGTGGACGC
CCTGATCATTGCGGCTTCTAGCCAGCTGAACCTGTGGAAGAAGCAGAAGAACACCCTGGTGAGCTACAGC
GAGGACCAGCTGCTGGACATCGAGACCGGCGAGCTGATCAGCGACGACGAGTACAAGGAGAGCGTGTTCA
AGGCCCCCTACCAGCACTTCGTGGACACCCTGAAGAGCAAGGAGTTCGAGGACAGCATCCTGTTCAGCTA
CCAGGTGGACAGCAAGTTCAACCGCAAGATCAGCGACGCCACCATCTACGCCACCCGCCAGGCCAAGGTG
GGCAAGGACAAGGCCGACGAGACCTACGTGCTGGGCAAGATCAAGGACATCTACACCCAGGACGGCTACG
ACGCCTTCATGAAGATCTACAAGAAGGACAAGAGCAAGTTCCTGATGTACCGCCACGACCCCCAGACCTT
CGAGAAGGTGATCGAGCCCATCCTGGAGAACTACCCCAACAAGCAGATCAACGATAAAGGCAAGGAGGTG
CCCTGCAACCCCTTCCTGAAGTACAAGGAGGAGCACGGCTACATCCGCAAGTACAGCAAGAAGGGCAACG
GCCCCGAGATCAAGAGCCTGAAGTACTACGACAGCAAGCTGGGCAACCACATCGACATCACCCCCAAGGA
CAGCAACAACAAGGTGGTGCTGCAGAGCGTGAGCCCCTGGCGCGCCGACGTGTACTTCAACAAGACCACC
GGCAAGTACGAGATCCTGGGCCTGAAGTACGCCGACCTGCAGTTTGATAAGGGCACCGGCACCTACAAGA
TCAGCCAGGAGAAGTACAACGACATCAAGAAGAAGGAGGGCGTGGACAGCGACAGCGAGTTCAAGTTCAC
CCTGTACAAGAACGACCTTCTGCTGGTGAAGGACACCGAGACCAAGGAGCAACAGCTGTTCCGCTTCCTG
AGCCGCACCATGCCCAAGCAGAAGCACTACGTGGAGCTGAAGCCCTACGACAAGCAGAAGTTCGAGGGCG
GCGAGGCCCTGATCAAGGTGCTGGGCAACGTGGCCAACAGCGGCCAGTGCAAGAAGGGCCTGGGCAAGAG
CAACATCAGCATCTACAAGGTGCGCACCGACGTGCTGGGCAACCAGCACATCATCAAGAACGAGGGCGAC
AAGCCCAAGTTGGACTTCAGCAGGGCTGACCCCAAGAAGAAGAGGAAGGTGTGAGCAGGGTTCGATCCCT
ACCGGTTAGTAATGAGTTTAAACGGGGGAGGCTAACTGAAACACGGAAGGAGACAATACCGGAAGGAACC
CGCGCTATGACGGCAATAAAAAGACAGAATAAAACGCACGGGTGTTGGGTCGTTTGTTCATAAACGCGGG
GTTCGGTCCCAGGGCTGGCACTCTGTCGATACCCCACCGAGACCCCATTGGGGCCAATACGCCCGCGTTT
CTTCCTTTTCCCCACCCCACCCCCCAAGTTCGGGTGAAGGCCCAGGGCTCGCAGCCAACGTCGGGGCGGC
AGACCCTGCCATAGCAGATCTGCGCAGCTGGGGCTCTAGGGGGTATCCCC
[124 nt withheld, positions 4461-4584]
C
[91 nt withheld, positions 4586-4676]
A
[49 nt withheld, positions 4678-4726]
CCTTTGACGTTGGAGTCCACGTTCTTT
[37 nt withheld, positions 4754-4790]
ACCCTATCTCGGTCTATTCTTTTGATTTATAAGGGATTTTGCCGATTTCGGCCTATTGGTTAAAAAATGA
GCTGATTTAACAAAAATTTAACGCGAATTAATTCTGTGGAATGTGTGTCAGTTAGGGTGTGGAAAGTCCC
CAGGCTCCCCAGCAGGCAGAAGTATGCAAAGCATGCATCTCAATTAGTCAGCAACCAGGTGTGGAAAGTC
CCCAGGCTCCCCAGCAGGCAGAAGTATGCAAAGCATGCATCTCAATTAGTCAGCAACCATAGTCCCGCCC
CTAACTCCGCCCATCCCGCCCCTAACTCCGCCCAGTTCCGCCCATTCTCCGCCCCATGGCTGACTAATTT
TTTTTATTTATGCAGAGGCCGAGGCCGCCTCTGCCTCTGAGCTATTCCAGAAGTAGTGAGGAGGCTTTTT
TGGAGGCCTAGGCTTTTGCAAAAAGCTCCCGGGAGCTTGTATATCCATTTTCGGATCTGATCAAGAGACA
GGATGAGGATCGTTTCGCATGATTGAACAAGATGGATTGCACGCAGGTTCTCCGGCCGCTTGGGTGGAGA
GGCTATTCGGCTATGACTGGGCACAACAGACAATCGGCTGCTCTGATGCCGCCGTGTTCCGGCTGTCAGC
GCAGGGGCGCCCGGTTCTTTTTGTCAAGACCGACCTGTCCGGTGCCCTGAATGAACTGCAGGACGAGGCA
GCGCGGCTATCGTGGCTGGCCACGACGGGCGTTCCTTGCGCAGCTGTGCTCGACGTTGTCACTGAAGCGG
GAAGGGACTGGCTGCTATTGGGCGAAGTGCCGGGGCAGGATCTCCTGTCATCTCACCTTGCTCCTGCCGA
GAAAGTATCCATCATGGCTGATGCAATGCGGCGGCTGCATACGCTTGATCCGGCTACCTGCCCATTCGAC
CACCAAGCGAAACATCGCATCGAGCGAGCACGTACTCGGATGGAAGCCGGTCTTGTCGATCAGGATGATC
TGGACGAAGAGCATCAGGGGCTCGCGCCAGCCGAACTGTTCGCCAGGCTCAAGGCGCGCATGCCCGACGG
CGAGGATCTCGTCGTGACCCATGGCGATGCCTGCTTGCCGAATATCATGGTGGAAAATGGCCGCTTTTCT
GGATTCATCGACTGTGGCCGGCTGGGTGTGGCGGACCGCTATCAGGACATAGCGTTGGCTACCCGTGATA
TTGCTGAAGAGCTTGGCGGCGAATGGGCTGACCGCTTCCTCGTGCTTTACGGTATCGCCGCTCCCGATTC
GCAGCGCATCGCCTTCTATCGCCTTCTTGACGAGTTCTTCTGAGCGGGACTCTGGGGTTCGCGAAATGAC
CGACCAAGCGACGCCCAACCTGCCATCACGAGATTTCGATTCCACCGCCGCCTTCTATGAAAGGTTGGGC
TTCGGAATCGTTTTCCGGGACGCCGGCTGGATGATCCTCCAGCGCGGGGATCTCATGCTGGAGTTCTTCG
CCCACCCCAACTTGTTTATTGCAGCTTATAATGGTTACAAATAAAGCAATAGCATCACAAATTTCACAAA
TAAAGCATTTTTTTCACTGCATTCTAGTTGTGGTTTGTCCAAACTCATCAATGTATCTTATCATGTCTGT
ATACCGTCGACCTCTAGCTAGAGCTTGGCGTAATCATGGTCATAGCTGTTTCCTGTGTGAAATTGTTATC
CGCTCACAATTCCACACAACATACGAGCCGGAAGCATAAAGTGTAAAGCCTGGGGTGCCTAATGAGTGAG
CTAACTCACATTAATTGCGTTGCGCTCACTGCCCGCTTTCCAGTCGGGAAACCTGTCGTGCCAGCTGCAT
TAATGAATCGGCCAACGCGCGGGGAGAGGCGGTTTGCGTATTGGGCGCTCTTCCGCTTCCTCGCTCACTG
ACTCGCTGCGCTCGGTCGTTCGGCTGCGGCGAGCGGTATCAGCTCACTCAAAGGCGGTAATACGGTTATC
CACAGAATCAGGGGATAACGCAGGAAAGAACATGTGAGCAAAAGGCCAGCAAAAGGCCAGGAACCGTAAA
AAGGCCGCGTTGCTGGCGTTTTTCCATAGGCTCCGCCCCCCTGACGAGCATCACAAAAATCGACGCTCAA
GTCAGAGGTGGCGAAACCCGACAGGACTATAAAGATACCAGGCGTTTCCCCCTGGAAGCTCCCTCGTGCG
CTCTCCTGTTCCGACCCTGCCGCTTACCGGATACCTGTCCGCCTTTCTCCCTTCGGGAAGCGTGGCGCTT
TCTCATAGCTCACGCTGTAGGTATCTCAGTTCGGTGTAGGTCGTTCGCTCCAAGCTGGGCTGTGTGCACG
AACCCCCCGTTCAGCCCGACCGCTGCGCCTTATCCGGTAACTATCGTCTTGAGTCCAACCCGGTAAGACA
CGACTTATCGCCACTGGCAGCAGCCACTGGTAACAGGATTAGCAGAGCGAGGTATGTAGGCGGTGCTACA
GAGTTCTTGAAGTGGTGGCCTAACTACGGCTACACTAGAAGAACAGTATTTGGTATCTGCGCTCTGCTGA
AGCCAGTTACCTTCGGAAAAAGAGTTGGTAGCTCTTGATCCGGCAAACAAACCACCGCTGGTAGCGGTGG
TTTTTTTGTTTGCAAGCAGCAGATTACGCGCAGAAAAAAAGGATCTCAAGAAGATCCTTTGATCTTTTCT
ACGGGGTCTGACGCTCAGTGGAACGAAAACTCACGTTAAGGGATTTTGGTCATGAGATTATCAAAAAGGA
TCTTCACCTAGATCCTTTTAAATTAAAAATGAAGTTTTAAATCAATCTAAAGTATATATGAGTAAACTTG
GTCTGACAGTTACCAATGCTTAATCAGTGAGGCACCTATCTCAGCGATCTGTCTATTTCGTTCATCCATA
GTTGCCTGACTCCCCGTCGTGTAGATAACTACGATACGGGAGGGCTTACCATCTGGCCCCAGTGCTGCAA
TGATACCGCGAGACCCACGCTCACCGGCTCCAGATTTATCAGCAATAAACCAGCCAGCCGGAAGGGCCGA
GCGCAGAAGTGGTCCTGCAACTTTATCCGCCTCCATCCAGTCTATTAATTGTTGCCGGGAAGCTAGAGTA
AGTAGTTCGCCAGTTAATAGTTTGCGCAACGTTGTTGCCATTGCTACAGGCATCGTGGTGTCACGCTCGT
CGTTTGGTATGGCTTCATTCAGCTCCGGTTCCCAACGATCAAGGCGAGTTACATGATCCCCCATGTTGTG
CAAAAAAGCGGTTAGCTCCTTCGGTCCTCCGATCGTTGTCAGAAGTAAGTTGGCCGCAGTGTTATCACTC
ATGGTTATGGCAGCACTGCATAATTCTCTTACTGTCATGCCATCCGTAAGATGCTTTTCTGTGACTGGTG
AGTACTCAACCAAGTCATTCTGAGAATAGTGTATGCGGCGACCGAGTTGCTCTTGCCCGGCGTCAATACG
GGATAATACCGCGCCACATAGCAGAACTTTAAAAGTGCTCATCATTGGAAAACGTTCTTCGGGGCGAAAA
CTCTCAAGGATCTTACCGCTGTTGAGATCCAGTTCGATGTAACCCACTCGTGCACCCAACTGATCTTCAG
CATCTTTTACTTTCACCAGCGTTTCTGGGTGAGCAAAAACAGGAAGGCAAAATGCCGCAAAAAAGGGAAT
AAGGGCGACACGGAAATGTTGAATACTCATACTCTTCCTTTTTCAATATTATTGAAGCATTTATCAGGGT
TATTGTCTCATGAGCGGATACATATTTGAATGTATTTAGAAAAATAAACAAATAGGGGTTCCGCGCACAT
TTCCCCGAAAAGTGCCACCTGACGTCGACGGATCGGGAGATCTCCCGATCCCCTATGGTGCACTCTCAGT
ACAATCTGCTCTGATGCCGCATAGTTAAGCCAGTATCTGCTCCCTGCTTGTGTGTTGGAGGTCGCTGAGT
AGTGCGCGAGCAAAATTTAAGCTACAACAAGGCAAGGCTTGACCGACAATTGCTTAAGAAAAAAACACCC
TGCCATAAAATGACAGGGTGTTGATTTCGGCATGAAGCCTTATCTTTGTAGCTTCTGCAAGATTTAAGTA
ACTGTGTAAGTTTCGTTGTACAGTTACTTAAATCTTGAGAGTACAAAAACGGAGACGGGTACCCGTCTCC
GGTGTTTCGTCCTTTCCACAAGATATATAAAGCCAAGAAATCGAAATACTTTCAAGTTACGGTAAGCATA
TGATAGTCCATTTTAAAACATAATTTTAAAACTGCAAACTACCCAAGAAATTATTACTTTCTACGTCACG
TATTTTGTACTAATATCTTTGTGTTTACAGTCAAATTAATTCTAATTATCTCTCTAACAGCCTTGTATCG
TATATGCAAATATGAAGGAATCATGGGAAATAGGCCCTCTTCCTGCCCGACCTTAGATCCGAATCCATAT
CGAT
Features (pLannotate 1.2.2; 20 found; start..end, strand, type, name):
     18..397     +  enhancer       CMV enhancer: human cytomegalovirus immediate early enhancer
    398..601     +  promoter       CMV promoter: human cytomegalovirus (CMV) immediate early promoter
    716..4078    +  CDS            St1Cas9: Cas9 endonuclease from the Streptococcus thermophilus Type II CRISPR/Cas system (Esvelt et al., 2013) generates RNA-guided double strand breaks in DNA
   4211..4259    +  polyA_signal   HSV TK poly(A) signal: herpes simplex virus thymidine kinase polyadenylation signal (Cole and Stacy, 1985)
   4350..4366    -  polyA_signal   bGH poly(A) signal (fragment): bovine growth hormone polyadenylation signal
   4461..4889    +  rep_origin     f1 ori (sequence partly withheld): f1 bacteriophage origin of replication; arrow indicates direction of (+) strand synthesis
   4903..5232    +  promoter       SV40 promoter: SV40 enhancer and early promoter
   5299..6090    +  CDS            neo: KKA2_KLEPN - Also known as kan, nptII. Experimental evidence at protein level: Swiss-Prot protein existence level 1. Resistance to kanamycin, neomycin, paromomycin, ribostamycin, butirosin and gentamicin B. From Klebsiella pneumoniae.
   6116..6274    +  CDS            ble (fragment): BLE_KLEPN - Experimental evidence at protein level: Swiss-Prot protein existence level 1. Binding protein with a strong affinity to the bleomycin family of antibiotics. Binds to CL990; an antimitotic-antibiotic compound. From Klebsiella pneumoniae.
   6269..6390    +  polyA_signal   SV40 poly(A) signal: SV40 polyadenylation signal
   6463..6479    -  protein_bind   lac operator: The lac repressor binds to the lac operator to inhibit transcription in E. coli. This inhibition can be relieved by adding lactose or isopropyl-β-D-thiogalactopyranoside (IPTG). lac repressor encoded by lacI
   6487..6517    -  promoter       lac promoter: promoter for the E. coli lac operon
   6532..6553    -  protein_bind   CAP binding site: CAP binding activates transcription in the presence of cAMP. E. coli catabolite activator protein
   6566..6658    -  CDS            lacI (fragment): lac repressor; lacI; The lac repressor binds to the lac operator to inhibit transcription in E. coli. This inhibition can be relieved by adding lactose or isopropyl-β-D-thiogalactopyranoside (IPTG).
   6841..7429    -  rep_origin     ori: high-copy-number ColE1/pMB1/pBR322/pUC origin of replication
   7600..8460    -  CDS            AmpR: β-lactamase; bla; confers resistance to ampicillin, carbenicillin, and related antibiotics
   8461..8565    -  promoter       AmpR promoter: bla
   8624..8676    -  misc_feature   bom (fragment): basis of mobility region from pBR322
   8776..8900    -  misc_RNA       St1 gRNA scaffold: guide RNA scaffold for the Streptococcus thermophilus CRISPR/Cas9 system (Esvelt et al., 2013)
   8929..9169    -  promoter       U6 promoter: RNA polymerase III promoter for human U6 snRNA
