[The description below was written by a language model from this plasmid's Addgene catalogue record and pLannotate feature annotations shown in this document.]
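Description:
pTE4254 is an all-in-one mammalian CRISPR expression plasmid of about 9.2 kb, built on the pcDNA3.3-TOPO backbone, that delivers both components of the Streptococcus thermophilus Cas9 system. It is propagated in E. coli as a high-copy plasmid through a ColE1/pUC-type origin with ampicillin resistance (β-lactamase under its own promoter). It also carries an f1 phage origin. For selection in mammalian cells, an SV40 enhancer/early promoter drives the neomycin phosphotransferase gene, followed by an SV40 polyadenylation signal, which allows G418 selection of transfected cells. The annotation also picks up small remnants such as fragments of ble, lacI, the bGH poly(A) signal and the pBR322 bom region, along with lac promoter/operator elements. These appear to be backbone carry-over rather than functional parts of the design.

The payload consists of two separate transcription units. The human cytomegalovirus immediate early enhancer and promoter drive a human codon-optimized St1Cas9 coding sequence (about 3.4 kb), which the record describes as carrying a C-terminal SV40 nuclear localization signal to direct the nuclease to the nucleus. An HSV thymidine kinase poly(A) signal terminates this transcript. On the opposite strand, a human U6 RNA polymerase III promoter drives a chimeric single guide RNA containing the St1 gRNA scaffold. The short gap between the promoter and the scaffold is consistent with a spacer or cloning position, but the record does not state any target sequence. Co-expression from one plasmid allows RNA-guided double-strand breaks to be made in transfected mammalian cells. The associated study compared nucleases, including Cpf1, for inducing DNA modification through homology-directed repair in mammalian cells.
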