Addgene plasmid #89050: pTE4254
Purpose: Expresses St chimeric gRNA and human codon-optimized StCas9
Depositing lab: Ervin Welker. Depositing organization: HUN-REN Biological Research Centre Szeged (HUN-REN Szegedi Biológiai Kutatóközpont). Publication: Cpf1 nucleases demonstrate robust activity to induce DNA modification by exploiting homology directed repair pathways in mammalian cells. Toth E, Weinhardt N, Bencsura P, Huszar K, Kulcsar PI, Talas A, Fodor E, Welker E. Biol Direct. 2016 Sep 14;11:46. doi: 10.1186/s13062-016-0147-0. PubMed 27630115.
Backbone
  Vector backbone: pcDNA3.3-TOPO
  Backbone size w/o insert (bp): 5805
  Total vector size (bp): 9202
  Vector type: Mammalian Expression, CRISPR
  Selectable markers: Neomycin (select with G418)
Growth in bacteria
  Bacterial resistance: Ampicillin, 100 μg/mL
  Growth temperature: 37°C
  Growth strain: NEB Stable
  Copy number: High Copy
Gene/Insert 1
  Gene/Insert name: St chimeric gRNA (alt name: Streptococcus thermophilus guideRNA)
  Insert size (bp): 152
  Promoter: human U6
  Cloning method: Unknown
  Sequencing primers: 5′ AAAACAGGAAGGCAAAATGC; 3′ ggtcgggcaggaagaggg
Gene/Insert 2
  Gene/Insert name: hStCas9 (alt name: human codon-optimized Streptococcus thermophilus Cas9 nuclease)
  Insert size (bp): 3372
  Promoter: CMV
  Tag / fusion protein: SV40 NLS (C terminal on insert)
  Cloning method: Unknown
  Sequencing primers: 5′ CGCAAATGGGCGGTAGGCGTG; 3′ GCGCTGGCAAGTGTAG
Terms and licenses: Academic/Nonprofit Terms; Industry Terms: Not Available to Industry
How to cite: pTE4254 was a gift from Ervin Welker (Addgene plasmid # 89050 ; http://n2t.net/addgene:89050 ; RRID:Addgene_89050)
